Addgene plasmid #57237: PS-CFP2-MCPB1-N-18
Purpose: Localization: Actin Capping Protein , Excitation: 400 / 490, Emission: 468 / 511
Depositing lab: Michael Davidson. Depositing organization: Florida State University, Tallahassee.
Backbone
  Vector backbone: PS-CFP2-N1
  Backbone size w/o insert (bp): 4750
  Vector type: Mammalian Expression
  Selectable markers: Neomycin (select with G418)
Growth in bacteria
  Bacterial resistance: Kanamycin, 50 μg/mL
  Growth temperature: 37°C
  Growth strain: DH5alpha
  Copy number: High Copy
Gene/Insert
  Gene/Insert name: MCPB1 (alt names: Mouse capping protein beta 2; NM_001037761)
  Species: M. musculus (mouse)
  Entrez Gene: Capzb (a.k.a. 1700120C01Rik, AI325129, CPB, CPB1, CPB2, CPbeat2, CPbet, CPbeta1, CPbeta2, Cap, Cappb1)
  Promoter: CMV
  Tag / fusion protein: PS-CFP2 (C terminal on backbone)
  Cloning method: Unknown
  Sequencing primers: 5′ CMV-F; 3′ SV40pA-R
Terms and licenses: Academic/Nonprofit Terms; Industry Terms
Depositor comments: M. musculus (mouse) capping protein beta 2. Excitation = 400 / 490; Emission = 468 / 511
How to cite: PS-CFP2-MCPB1-N-18 was a gift from Michael Davidson (Addgene plasmid # 57237 ; http://n2t.net/addgene:57237 ; RRID:Addgene_57237)
