[The description below was written by a language model from this plasmid's Addgene catalogue record and pLannotate feature annotations shown in this document.]
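Description:
PS-CFP2-MCPB1-N-18 is a mammalian expression plasmid built on the PS-CFP2-N1 backbone that produces the beta subunit of mouse F-actin capping protein (Capzb) fused at its C terminus to the photoswitchable fluorescent protein PS-CFP2. The sequenced plasmid is about 5.5 kb. It replicates in E. coli at high copy from a ColE1/pUC-type origin and also carries an f1 phage origin. A single NeoR/KanR (aminoglycoside phosphotransferase) gene does double duty. A bacterial bla-type promoter drives it for kanamycin selection in bacteria, and the SV40 enhancer/early promoter, with an HSV TK polyadenylation signal, drives it for G418 selection of stably transfected mammalian cells. Several short annotations (RSF ori, large T antigen, ble and bGH poly(A) fragments) are partial matches, probably backbone remnants rather than functional parts.

The expression cassette consists of the human CMV immediate-early enhancer and promoter, the Capzb coding sequence, a short linker derived from residual multiple cloning site sequence, the mammalian codon-optimized PS-CFP2 coding sequence, and an SV40 polyadenylation signal. The record is not consistent about the isoform. The insert name suggests beta 1, whereas the alternative name and depositor comment say capping protein beta 2. Capping protein binds the fast-growing barbed ends of actin filaments and blocks subunit exchange there without severing filaments, so the fusion serves as a localization marker for actin capping protein in live or fixed cells. PS-CFP2 converts from cyan to green emission (recorded excitation 400/490 nm, emission 468/511 nm). This allows a chosen pool of the tagged protein to be photoswitched and then followed over time, for example to track its movement or turnover at actin structures.
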