Features (pLannotate 1.2.2; 16 found; start..end, strand, type, name):
      1..47      +  rep_origin     RSF ori (fragment): Plasmids containing the RSF 1030 origin of replication can be propagated in E. coli cells that contain additional plasmids with compatible origins.
    115..418     +  enhancer       CMV enhancer: human cytomegalovirus immediate early enhancer
    419..622     +  promoter       CMV promoter: human cytomegalovirus (CMV) immediate early promoter
    657..1487    +  CDS            Capzb: CAPZB_MOUSE - Also known as Cappb1. Experimental evidence at protein level: Swiss-Prot protein existence level 1. F-actin-capping proteins bind in a Ca(2+)-independent manner to the fast growing ends of actin filaments (barbed end) thereby blocking the exchange of subunits at these ends. Unlike other capping proteins (such as gelsolin and severin), these proteins do not sever actin filaments. Isoform 3 may play a role in spermatogenesis. Alternatively, may play a role in later maturation steps such as capacitation and fertilization which involve changes of membrane domains. Plays a role in the
   1508..1534    +  misc_feature   MCS (fragment): multiple cloning site
   1542..2258    +  CDS            PS-CFP2: photoswitchable cyan-to-green fluorescent protein mammalian codon-optimized
   2275..2358    +  CDS            large T antigen (fragment): large T antigen from SV40 (simian virus 40)
   2381..2502    +  polyA_signal   SV40 poly(A) signal: SV40 polyadenylation signal
   2536..2964    -  rep_origin     f1 ori (sequence partly withheld): f1 bacteriophage origin of replication; arrow indicates direction of (+) strand synthesis
   2991..3095    +  promoter       AmpR promoter: bla
   3097..3454    +  promoter       SV40 promoter: SV40 enhancer and early promoter
   3489..4283    +  CDS            NeoR/KanR: aminoglycoside phosphotransferase from Tn5; aph(3')-II (or nptII); confers resistance to neomycin, kanamycin, and G418 (Geneticin®)
   4304..4456    +  CDS            ble (fragment): BLE_KLEPN - Experimental evidence at protein level: Swiss-Prot protein existence level 1. Binding protein with a strong affinity to the bleomycin family of antibiotics. Binds to CL990; an antimitotic-antibiotic compound. From Klebsiella pneumoniae.
   4515..4562    +  polyA_signal   HSV TK poly(A) signal: herpes simplex virus thymidine kinase polyadenylation signal (Cole and Stacy, 1985)
   4653..4669    -  polyA_signal   bGH poly(A) signal (fragment): bovine growth hormone polyadenylation signal
   4891..5479    +  rep_origin     ori: high-copy-number ColE1/pMB1/pBR322/pUC origin of replication
>Addgene plasmid #57237 | PS-CFP2-MCPB1-N-18 | addgene full sequence | sequence record 210618 | Addgene NGS Result
TTCTTTCCTGCGTTATCCCCTGATTCTGTGGATAACCGTATTACCGCCATGCATTAGTTATTAATAGTAA
TCAATTACGGGGTCATTAGTTCATAGCCCATATATGGAGTTCCGCGTTACATAACTTACGGTAAATGGCC
CGCCTGGCTGACCGCCCAACGACCCCCGCCCATTGACGTCAATAATGACGTATGTTCCCATAGTAACGCC
AATAGGGACTTTCCATTGACGTCAATGGGTGGAGTATTTACGGTAAACTGCCCACTTGGCAGTACATCAA
GTGTATCATATGCCAAGTACGCCCCCTATTGACGTCAATGACGGTAAATGGCCCGCCTGGCATTATGCCC
AGTACATGACCTTATGGGACTTTCCTACTTGGCAGTACATCTACGTATTAGTCATCGCTATTACCATGGT
GATGCGGTTTTGGCAGTACATCAATGGGCGTGGATAGCGGTTTGACTCACGGGGATTTCCAAGTCTCCAC
CCCATTGACGTCAATGGGAGTTTGTTTTGGCACCAAAATCAACGGGACTTTCCAAAATGTCGTAACAACT
CCGCCCCATTGACGCAAATGGGCGGTAGGCGTGTACGGTGGGAGGTCTATATAAGCAGAGCTGGTTTAGT
GAACCGTCAGATCCGCTAGCGCCACCATGAGCGATCAGCAGCTGGACTGCGCCTTGGACCTGATGAGGCG
CCTGCCTCCACAGCAGATTGAGAAGAACCTCAGCGATCTGATCGACCTGGTCCCCAGTCTGTGTGAAGAT
CTCCTGTCATCTGTTGACCAGCCCCTGAAAATTGCCAGAGACAAGGTGGTGGGCAAGGATTACCTTTTGT
GTGACTACAACAGAGACGGGGACTCCTATAGGTCACCGTGGAGTAACAAGTATGACCCTCCTTTGGAAGA
TGGGGCCATGCCATCTGCTCGGCTCAGAAAGCTGGAGGTAGAGGCCAACAATGCCTTCGACCAATACCGA
GACCTGTATTTTGAAGGTGGGGTCTCATCAGTCTACCTCTGGGATCTTGATCATGGCTTTGCTGGAGTGA
TCCTCATAAAGAAAGCTGGAGATGGATCCAAGAAGATCAAAGGCTGCTGGGATTCCATCCACGTGGTGGA
AGTGCAGGAGAAGTCCAGCGGCCGTACTGCCCATTACAAGTTGACCTCCACGGTGATGCTATGGCTGCAA
ACCAACAAATCCGGCTCGGGCACCATGAACCTGGGAGGCAGCCTAACCAGACAGATGGAGAAAGACGAAA
CTGTGAGTGACTGTTCCCCACACATAGCCAACATCGGGCGCCTGGTGGAGGACATGGAAAACAAAATCCG
AAGCACGCTGAATGAGATCTACTTTGGAAAAACAAAGGACATCGTCAACGGGCTGAGATCTCTTGATGCT
ATCCCCGACAACCACAAGTTTAAGCAGTTGCAGAGGGAACTTTCTCAAGTGCTGACCCAGCGCCAGGTCT
ACATCCAGCCTGATAATAGTCGCGGAGGCAGTGGTGGGGTACCGCGGGCCCGGGATCCACCGGTCGCCAC
CATGAGCAAGGGCGCCGAGCTGTTCACCGGCATCGTGCCCATCCTGATCGAGCTGAATGGCGATGTGAAT
GGCCACAAGTTCAGCGTGAGCGGCGAGGGCGAGGGCGATGCCACCTACGGCAAGCTGACCCTGAAGTTCA
TCTGCACCACCGGCAAGCTGCCTGTGCCCTGGCCCACCCTGGTGGCCACCCTGAGCTACGGCGTGCAGTG
CTTCTCACGCTACCCCGATCACATGAAGCAGCACGACTTCTTCAAGAGCGCCATGCCTGAGGGCTACATC
CAGGAGCGCACCATCTTCTTCGAGGATGACGGCAACTACAAGACGCGCGCCGAGGTGAAGTTCGAGGGCG
ATACCCTGGTGAGTCGCATCGAGCTGACCGGCACTGATTTCAAGGAGGATGGCAACATCCTGGGCAATAA
GATGGAGTACAACTACAACGCCACCAATGTGTACATCGTGGCCGACAAGGCCAGGAATGGCATCAAGGTG
AACTTCAAGGTCCGCCACAACATCAAGGATGGCAGCGTGCAGCTGGCCGACCACTACCAGCAGAATACCC
CCATCGGCGATGGCCCTGTGCTGCTGCCCGATAACCACTACCTGTCCACCCAGAGCGCCCTGTCCAAGGA
CCCCAACGAGAAGCGCGATCACATGATCTACCTCGAGTTCGTGACCGCCGCCGCCATCACCCACGGCATG
GATGAGCTGTACAAGTAAAGCGGCCGCGACTCTAGATCATAATCAGCCATACCACATTTGTAGAGGTTTT
ACTTGCTTTAAAAAACCTCCCACACCTCCCCCTGAACCTGAAACATAAAATGAATGCAATTGTTGTTGTT
AACTTGTTTATTGCAGCTTATAATGGTTACAAATAAAGCAATAGCATCACAAATTTCACAAATAAAGCAT
TTTTTTCACTGCATTCTAGTTGTGGTTTGTCCAAACTCATCAATGTATCTTAAGGCGTAAATTGTAAGCG
TTAATATTTTGTTAAAATTCGCGTTAAATTTTTGTTAAATCAGCTCATTTTTTAACCAATAGGCCGAAAT
CGGCAAAATCCCTTATAAATCAAAAGAATAGACCGAGATAGGGT
[37 nt withheld, positions 2635-2671]
AAAGAACGTGGACTCCAACGTCAAAGG
[49 nt withheld, positions 2699-2747]
T
[91 nt withheld, positions 2749-2839]
G
[124 nt withheld, positions 2841-2964]
CAGGTGGCACTTTTCGGGGAAATGTGCGCGGAACCCCTATTTGTTTATTTTTCTAAATACATTCAAATAT
GTATCCGCTCATGAGACAATAACCCTGATAAATGCTTCAATAATATTGAAAAAGGAAGAGTCCTGAGGCG
GAAAGAACCAGCTGTGGAATGTGTGTCAGTTAGGGTGTGGAAAGTCCCCAGGCTCCCCAGCAGGCAGAAG
TATGCAAAGCATGCATCTCAATTAGTCAGCAACCAGGTGTGGAAAGTCCCCAGGCTCCCCAGCAGGCAGA
AGTATGCAAAGCATGCATCTCAATTAGTCAGCAACCATAGTCCCGCCCCTAACTCCGCCCATCCCGCCCC
TAACTCCGCCCAGTTCCGCCCATTCTCCGCCCCATGGCTGACTAATTTTTTTTATTTATGCAGAGGCCGA
GGCCGCCTCGGCCTCTGAGCTATTCCAGAAGTAGTGAGGAGGCTTTTTTGGAGGCCTAGGCTTTTGCAAA
GATCGATCAAGAGACAGGATGAGGATCGTTTCGCATGATTGAACAAGATGGATTGCACGCAGGTTCTCCG
GCCGCTTGGGTGGAGAGGCTATTCGGCTATGACTGGGCACAACAGACAATCGGCTGCTCTGATGCCGCCG
TGTTCCGGCTGTCAGCGCAGGGGCGCCCGGTTCTTTTTGTCAAGACCGACCTGTCCGGTGCCCTGAATGA
ACTGCAAGACGAGGCAGCGCGGCTATCGTGGCTGGCCACGACGGGCGTTCCTTGCGCAGCTGTGCTCGAC
GTTGTCACTGAAGCGGGAAGGGACTGGCTGCTATTGGGCGAAGTGCCGGGGCAGGATCTCCTGTCATCTC
ACCTTGCTCCTGCCGAGAAAGTATCCATCATGGCTGATGCAATGCGGCGGCTGCATACGCTTGATCCGGC
TACCTGCCCATTCGACCACCAAGCGAAACATCGCATCGAGCGAGCACGTACTCGGATGGAAGCCGGTCTT
GTCGATCAGGATGATCTGGACGAAGAGCATCAGGGGCTCGCGCCAGCCGAACTGTTCGCCAGGCTCAAGG
CGAGCATGCCCGACGGCGAGGATCTCGTCGTGACCCATGGCGATGCCTGCTTGCCGAATATCATGGTGGA
AAATGGCCGCTTTTCTGGATTCATCGACTGTGGCCGGCTGGGTGTGGCGGACCGCTATCAGGACATAGCG
TTGGCTACCCGTGATATTGCTGAAGAGCTTGGCGGCGAATGGGCTGACCGCTTCCTCGTGCTTTACGGTA
TCGCCGCTCCCGATTCGCAGCGCATCGCCTTCTATCGCCTTCTTGACGAGTTCTTCTGAGCGGGACTCTG
GGGTTCGAAATGACCGACCAAGCGACGCCCAACCTGCCATCACGAGATTTCGATTCCACCGCCGCCTTCT
ATGAAAGGTTGGGCTTCGGAATCGTTTTCCGGGACGCCGGCTGGATGATCCTCCAGCGCGGGGATCTCAT
GCTGGAGTTCTTCGCCCACCCTAGGGGGAGGCTAACTGAAACACGGAAGGAGACAATACCGGAAGGAACC
CGCGCTATGACGGCAATAAAAAGACAGAATAAAACGCACGGTGTTGGGTCGTTTGTTCATAAACGCGGGG
TTCGGTCCCAGGGCTGGCACTCTGTCGATACCCCACCGAGACCCCATTGGGGCCAATACGCCCGCGTTTC
TTCCTTTTCCCCACCCCACCCCCCAAGTTCGGGTGAAGGCCCAGGGCTCGCAGCCAACGTCGGGGCGGCA
GGCCCTGCCATAGCCTCAGGTTACTCATATATACTTTAGATTGATTTAAAACTTCATTTTTAATTTAAAA
GGATCTAGGTGAAGATCCTTTTTGATAATCTCATGACCAAAATCCCTTAACGTGAGTTTTCGTTCCACTG
AGCGTCAGACCCCGTAGAAAAGATCAAAGGATCTTCTTGAGATCCTTTTTTTCTGCGCGTAATCTGCTGC
TTGCAAACAAAAAAACCACCGCTACCAGCGGTGGTTTGTTTGCCGGATCAAGAGCTACCAACTCTTTTTC
CGAAGGTAACTGGCTTCAGCAGAGCGCAGATACCAAATACTGTTCTTCTAGTGTAGCCGTAGTTAGGCCA
CCACTTCAAGAACTCTGTAGCACCGCCTACATACCTCGCTCTGCTAATCCTGTTACCAGTGGCTGCTGCC
AGTGGCGATAAGTCGTGTCTTACCGGGTTGGACTCAAGACGATAGTTACCGGATAAGGCGCAGCGGTCGG
GCTGAACGGGGGGTTCGTGCACACAGCCCAGCTTGGAGCGAACGACCTACACCGAACTGAGATACCTACA
GCGTGAGCTATGAGAAAGCGCCACGCTTCCCGAAGGGAGAAAGGCGGACAGGTATCCGGTAAGCGGCAGG
GTCGGAACAGGAGAGCGCACGAGGGAGCTTCCAGGGGGAAACGCCTGGTATCTTTATAGTCCTGTCGGGT
TTCGCCACCTCTGACTTGAGCGTCGATTTTTGTGATGCTCGTCAGGGGGGCGGAGCCTATGGAAAAACGC
CAGCAACGCGGCCTTTTTACGGTTCCTGGCCTTTTGCTGGCCTTTTGCTCACATG
