>Addgene plasmid #57237 | PS-CFP2-MCPB1-N-18 | depositor partial sequence | sequence record 88374 | insert sequence
TCAGATCCGCTAGCGCCACCATGAGCGATCAGCAGCTGGACTGCGCCTTGGACCTGATGAGGCGCCTGCC
TCCACAGCAGATTGAGAAGAACCTCAGCGATCTGATCGACCTGGTCCCCAGTCTGTGTGAAGATCTCCTG
TCATCTGTTGACCAGCCCCTGAAAATTGCCAGAGACAAGGTGGTGGGCAAGGATTACCTTTTGTGTGACT
ACAACAGAGACGGGGACTCCTATAGGTCACCGTGGAGTAACAAGTATGACCCTCCTTTGGAAGATGGGGC
CATGCCATCTGCTCGGCTCAGAAAGCTGGAGGTAGAGGCCAACAATGCCTTCGACCAATACCGAGACCTG
TATTTTGAAGGTGGGGTCTCATCAGTCTACCTCTGGGATCTTGATCATGGCTTTGCTGGAGTGATCCTCA
TAAAGAAAGCTGGAGATGGATCCAAGAAGATCAAAGGCTGCTGGGATTCCATCCACGTGGTGGAAGTGCA
GGAGAAGTCCAGCGGCCGTACTGCCCATTACAAGTTGACCTCCACGGTGATGCTATGGCTGCAAACCAAC
AAATCCGGCTCGGGCACCATGAACCTGGGAGGCAGCCTAACCAGACAGATGGAGAAAGACGAAACTGTGA
GTGACTGTTCCCCACACATAGCCAACATCGGGCGCCTGGTGGAGGACATGGAAAACAAAATCCGAAGCAC
GCTGAATGAGATCTACTTTGGAAAAACAAAGGACATCGTCAACGGGCTGAGATCTCTTGATGCTATCCCC
GACAACCACAAGTTTAAGCAGTTGCAGAGGGAACTTTCTCAAGTGCTGACCCAGCGCCAGGTCTACATCC
AGCCTGATAATAGTCGCGGAGGCAGTGGTGGGGTACCGCGGGCCCGGGATCCACCGGTCGCCACCATGAG
CAAGGGCGCCGAGCTGTTCACCGGCATCGTGCCCATCCTGATCGAGCTGAATGGCGATGTGAATGGCCAC
AAGTTCAGCGTGAGCGGCGAGGGCGAGGGCGATGCCACCTACGGCAAGCTGACCCTGAAGTTCATCTGCA
CCACCGGCAAGCTGCCTGTGCCCTGGCCCACCCTGGTGGCCACCCTGAGCTACGGCGTGCAGTGCTTCTC
ACGCTACCCCGATCACATGAAGCAGCACGACTTCTTCAAGAGCGCCATGCCTGAGGGCTACATCCAGGAG
CGCACCATCTTCTTCGAGGATGACGGCAACTACAAGACGCGCGCCGAGGTGAAGTTCGAGGGCGATACCC
TGGTGAGTCGCATCGAGCTGACCGGCACTGATTTCAAGGAGGATGGCAACATCCTGGGCAATAAGATGGA
GTACAACTACAACGCCACCAATGTGTACATCGTGGCCGACAAGGCCAGGAATGGCATCAAGGTGAACTTC
AAGGTCCGCCACAACATCAAGGATGGCAGCGTGCAGCTGGCCGACCACTACCAGCAGAATACCCCCATCG
GCGATGGCCCTGTGCTGCTGCCCGATAACCACTACCTGTCCACCCAGAGCGCCCTGTCCAAGGACCCCAA
CGAGAAGCGCGATCACATGATCTACCTCGAGTTCGTGACCGCCGCCGCCATCACCCACGGCATGGATGAG
CTGTACAAGTAAAGCGGCCGCGACTCTAGATCATAATCAGCC
